Addgene plasmid #1864: scramble shRNA
Purpose: 3rd gen lentiviral negative control vector containing scrambled shRNA
Depositing lab: David Sabatini. Depositing organization: Whitehead Institute for Biomedical Research. Publication: Phosphorylation and regulation of Akt/PKB by the rictor-mTOR complex. Sarbassov DD, Guertin DA, Ali SM, Sabatini DM. Science 2005 Feb 18;307(5712):1098-101. 10.1126/science.1106148 PubMed 15718470.
Backbone
  Vector backbone: pLKO.1
  Backbone manufacturer: Stewart SA, RNA 2003 Apr; 9(4):493-501.
  Backbone size w/o insert (bp): 7032
  Vector type: Mammalian Expression, Lentiviral, RNAi
  Selectable markers: Puromycin
Growth in bacteria
  Bacterial resistance: Ampicillin, 100 μg/mL
  Growth temperature: 37°C
  Growth strain: XL10 Gold
  Growth instructions: XL10-Gold Ultracompetent Cells from Stratagene. 37oC.
  Copy number: Unknown
Gene/Insert
  Gene/Insert name: scramble
  Insert size (bp): 60
  Cloning method: Restriction Enzyme; 5′ cloning site AgeI (not destroyed); 3′ cloning site EcoRI (not destroyed)
  Sequencing primers: 5′ LKO.1 5'
Terms and licenses: Academic/Nonprofit Terms; Industry Terms: Not Available to Industry
Depositor comments: shRNA for use as a negative control. Sequence of hairpin is:CCTAAGGTTAAGTCGCCCTCGCTCGAGCGAGGGCGACTTAACCTTAGG. For packaging, please use pCMV-dR8.2 dvpr (Addgene plasmid #8455) and pCMV-VSVG (Addgene plasmid #8454). Please note that the 5' cloning site, AgeI, is typically destroyed during the shRNA cloning. Depending on the specific shRNA sequence, the site can occasionally be restored. AgeI is present in this plasmid.
How to cite: scramble shRNA was a gift from David Sabatini (Addgene plasmid # 1864 ; http://n2t.net/addgene:1864 ; RRID:Addgene_1864)
