[The description below was written by a language model from this plasmid's Addgene catalogue record and pLannotate feature annotations shown in this document.]
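Description:
scramble shRNA is a third-generation lentiviral RNAi vector built on the pLKO.1 backbone and intended as a negative control for knockdown experiments in mammalian cells. In bacteria it is maintained through a high-copy ColE1/pUC-type origin and selected with ampicillin via the AmpR β-lactamase gene. An f1 origin and remnants of a lac/lacZα cloning region with T3 and T7 promoters are also carried over from the parental plasmid, along with an SV40 origin and SV40 polyadenylation signal downstream of the viral cassette.

The transfer genome is driven by a chimeric RSV promoter fused to a truncated HIV-1 5' LTR, which makes genomic RNA production Tat-independent. It ends in a ΔU3 self-inactivating 3' LTR, so that the integrated provirus lacks LTR promoter activity. Between the LTRs lie the Ψ packaging signal with a gag fragment, the Rev response element for nuclear export of the unspliced genome, and a cPPT/CTS element that aids nuclear import and transduction. The payload is a roughly 60 bp hairpin insert named scramble, cloned between AgeI and EcoRI. The human U6 RNA polymerase III promoter annotated in the feature table sits in the position expected to drive it, though the hairpin itself is not annotated there. The depositor notes that AgeI, usually lost during pLKO.1 shRNA cloning, is retained in this plasmid. A separate human PGK promoter drives puromycin N-acetyltransferase, allowing selection of transduced cells.

Because it carries no viral structural or enzymatic genes, the plasmid must be co-transfected with separate packaging and VSV-G envelope plasmids to produce virus. It is used alongside gene-targeting pLKO.1 shRNA constructs to control for effects of transduction, hairpin expression and puromycin selection.
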