Features (pLannotate 1.2.2; 25 found; start..end, strand, type, name):
    169..768     +  CDS            PuroR: puromycin N-acetyltransferase; pac from Streptomyces alboniger; confers resistance to puromycin
    811..894     +  CDS            nef (fragment): NEF_HV1Z2 - Experimental evidence at protein level: Swiss-Prot protein existence level 1. Extracellular Nef protein targets CD4(+) T-lymphocytes for apoptosis by interacting with CXCR4 surface receptors. From Human immunodeficiency virus type 1 group M subtype D (isolate Z2/CDC-Z34) (HIV-1).
    896..1129    +  LTR            3' LTR (ΔU3): self-inactivating 3' long terminal repeat (LTR) from HIV-1
   1201..1322    +  polyA_signal   SV40 poly(A) signal: SV40 polyadenylation signal
   1362..1497    +  rep_origin     SV40 ori: SV40 origin of replication
   1518..1536    -  promoter       T7 promoter: promoter for bacteriophage T7 RNA polymerase
   1544..1699    +  CDS            lacZα (fragment): LacZα fragment of β-galactosidase; lacZ fragment
   1704..2132    +  rep_origin     f1 ori (sequence partly withheld): f1 bacteriophage origin of replication; arrow indicates direction of (+) strand synthesis
   2185..2289    +  promoter       AmpR promoter: bla
   2290..3150    +  CDS            AmpR: β-lactamase; bla; confers resistance to ampicillin, carbenicillin, and related antibiotics
   3321..3909    +  rep_origin     ori: high-copy-number ColE1/pMB1/pBR322/pUC origin of replication
   4092..4184    +  CDS            lacI (fragment): lac repressor; lacI; The lac repressor binds to the lac operator to inhibit transcription in E. coli. This inhibition can be relieved by adding lactose or isopropyl-β-D-thiogalactopyranoside (IPTG).
   4197..4218    +  protein_bind   CAP binding site: CAP binding activates transcription in the presence of cAMP. E. coli catabolite activator protein
   4233..4263    +  promoter       lac promoter: promoter for the E. coli lac operon
   4271..4287    +  protein_bind   lac operator: The lac repressor binds to the lac operator to inhibit transcription in E. coli. This inhibition can be relieved by adding lactose or isopropyl-β-D-thiogalactopyranoside (IPTG). lac repressor encoded by lacI
   4332..4350    +  promoter       T3 promoter: promoter for bacteriophage T3 RNA polymerase
   4378..4604    +  promoter       RSV promoter: Rous sarcoma virus enhancer/promoter
   4605..4785    +  LTR            5' LTR (truncated): truncated 5' long terminal repeat (LTR) from HIV-1
   4832..4957    +  misc_feature   HIV-1 Ψ: packaging signal of human immunodeficiency virus type 1
   4941..5304    +  CDS            HIV-1 gag (fragment): gag protein from human immunodeficiency virus 1; gag
   5450..5683    +  misc_feature   RRE: The Rev response element (RRE) of HIV-1 allows for Rev-dependent mRNA export from the nucleus to the cytoplasm.
   6060..6160    +  CDS            Rev (fragment): human immunodeficiency virus 1 (HIV-1) Rev protein; rev; enhances nuclear export of unspliced and incompletely spliced viral mRNAs
   6210..6450    +  promoter       U6 promoter: RNA polymerase III promoter for human U6 snRNA
   6556..6673    +  misc_feature   cPPT/CTS: central polypurine tract and central termination sequence of HIV-1
   6722..147     +  promoter       hPGK promoter (across the origin): human phosphoglycerate kinase 1 promoter
>Addgene plasmid #1864 | scramble shRNA | addgene full sequence | sequence record 106096 | Addgene NGS Result
CGGGAAGGGGCGGTGCGGGAGGCGGGGTGTGGGGCGGTAGTGTGGGCCCTGTTCCTGCCCGCGCGGTGTT
CCGCATTCTGCAAGCCTCCGGAGCGCACGTCGGCAGTCGGCTCCCTCGTTGACCGAATCACCGACCTCTC
TCCCCAGGGGGATCCACCGGAGCTTACCATGACCGAGTACAAGCCCACGGTGCGCCTCGCCACCCGCGAC
GACGTCCCCAGGGCCGTACGCACCCTCGCCGCCGCGTTCGCCGACTACCCCGCCACGCGCCACACCGTCG
ATCCGGACCGCCACATCGAGCGGGTCACCGAGCTGCAAGAACTCTTCCTCACGCGCGTCGGGCTCGACAT
CGGCAAGGTGTGGGTCGCGGACGACGGCGCCGCGGTGGCGGTCTGGACCACGCCGGAGAGCGTCGAAGCG
GGGGCGGTGTTCGCCGAGATCGGCCCGCGCATGGCCGAGTTGAGCGGTTCCCGGCTGGCCGCGCAGCAAC
AGATGGAAGGCCTCCTGGCGCCGCACCGGCCCAAGGAGCCCGCGTGGTTCCTGGCCACCGTCGGCGTCTC
GCCCGACCACCAGGGCAAGGGTCTGGGCAGCGCCGTCGTGCTCCCCGGAGTGGAGGCGGCCGAGCGCGCC
GGGGTGCCCGCCTTCCTGGAGACCTCCGCGCCCCGCAACCTCCCCTTCTACGAGCGGCTCGGCTTCACCG
TCACCGCCGACGTCGAGGTGCCCGAAGGACCGCGCACCTGGTGCATGACCCGCAAGCCCGGTGCCTGACG
CCCGCCCCACGACCCGCAGCGCCCGACCGAAAGGAGCGCACGACCCCATGCATCGGTACCTTTAAGACCA
ATGACTTACAAGGCAGCTGTAGATCTTAGCCACTTTTTAAAAGAAAAGGGGGGACTGGAAGGGCTAATTC
ACTCCCAACGAAGACAAGATCTGCTTTTTGCTTGTACTGGGTCTCTCTGGTTAGACCAGATCTGAGCCTG
GGAGCTCTCTGGCTAACTAGGGAACCCACTGCTTAAGCCTCAATAAAGCTTGCCTTGAGTGCTTCAAGTA
GTGTGTGCCCGTCTGTTGTGTGACTCTGGTAACTAGAGATCCCTCAGACCCTTTTAGTCAGTGTGGAAAA
TCTCTAGCAGTAGTAGTTCATGTCATCTTATTATTCAGTATTTATAACTTGCAAAGAAATGAATATCAGA
GAGTGAGAGGAACTTGTTTATTGCAGCTTATAATGGTTACAAATAAAGCAATAGCATCACAAATTTCACA
AATAAAGCATTTTTTTCACTGCATTCTAGTTGTGGTTTGTCCAAACTCATCAATGTATCTTATCATGTCT
GGCTCTAGCTATCCCGCCCCTAACTCCGCCCATCCCGCCCCTAACTCCGCCCAGTTCCGCCCATTCTCCG
CCCCATGGCTGACTAATTTTTTTTATTTATGCAGAGGCCGAGGCCGCCTCGGCCTCTGAGCTATTCCAGA
AGTAGTGAGGAGGCTTTTTTGGAGGCCTAGGGACGTACCCAATTCGCCCTATAGTGAGTCGTATTACGCG
CGCTCACTGGCCGTCGTTTTACAACGTCGTGACTGGGAAAACCCTGGCGTTACCCAACTTAATCGCCTTG
CAGCACATCCCCCTTTCGCCAGCTGGCGTAATAGCGAAGAGGCCCGCACCGATCGCCCTTCCCAACAGTT
GCGCAGCCTGAATGGCGAATGGG
[124 nt withheld, positions 1704-1827]
C
[91 nt withheld, positions 1829-1919]
A
[49 nt withheld, positions 1921-1969]
CCTTTGACGTTGGAGTCCACGTTCTTT
[37 nt withheld, positions 1997-2033]
ACCCTATCTCGGTCTATTCTTTTGATTTATAAGGGATTTTGCCGATTTCGGCCTATTGGTTAAAAAATGA
GCTGATTTAACAAAAATTTAACGCGAATTTTAACAAAATATTAACGCTTACAATTTAGGTGGCACTTTTC
GGGGAAATGTGCGCGGAACCCCTATTTGTTTATTTTTCTAAATACATTCAAATATGTATCCGCTCATGAG
ACAATAACCCTGATAAATGCTTCAATAATATTGAAAAAGGAAGAGTATGAGTATTCAACATTTCCGTGTC
GCCCTTATTCCCTTTTTTGCGGCATTTTGCCTTCCTGTTTTTGCTCACCCAGAAACGCTGGTGAAAGTAA
AAGATGCTGAAGATCAGTTGGGTGCACGAGTGGGTTACATCGAACTGGATCTCAACAGCGGTAAGATCCT
TGAGAGTTTTCGCCCCGAAGAACGTTTTCCAATGATGAGCACTTTTAAAGTTCTGCTATGTGGCGCGGTA
TTATCCCGTATTGACGCCGGGCAAGAGCAACTCGGTCGCCGCATACACTATTCTCAGAATGACTTGGTTG
AGTACTCACCAGTCACAGAAAAGCATCTTACGGATGGCATGACAGTAAGAGAATTATGCAGTGCTGCCAT
AACCATGAGTGATAACACTGCGGCCAACTTACTTCTGACAACGATCGGAGGACCGAAGGAGCTAACCGCT
TTTTTGCACAACATGGGGGATCATGTAACTCGCCTTGATCGTTGGGAACCGGAGCTGAATGAAGCCATAC
CAAACGACGAGCGTGACACCACGATGCCTGTAGCAATGGCAACAACGTTGCGCAAACTATTAACTGGCGA
ACTACTTACTCTAGCTTCCCGGCAACAATTAATAGACTGGATGGAGGCGGATAAAGTTGCAGGACCACTT
CTGCGCTCGGCCCTTCCGGCTGGCTGGTTTATTGCTGATAAATCTGGAGCCGGTGAGCGTGGGTCTCGCG
GTATCATTGCAGCACTGGGGCCAGATGGTAAGCCCTCCCGTATCGTAGTTATCTACACGACGGGGAGTCA
GGCAACTATGGATGAACGAAATAGACAGATCGCTGAGATAGGTGCCTCACTGATTAAGCATTGGTAACTG
TCAGACCAAGTTTACTCATATATACTTTAGATTGATTTAAAACTTCATTTTTAATTTAAAAGGATCTAGG
TGAAGATCCTTTTTGATAATCTCATGACCAAAATCCCTTAACGTGAGTTTTCGTTCCACTGAGCGTCAGA
CCCCGTAGAAAAGATCAAAGGATCTTCTTGAGATCCTTTTTTTCTGCGCGTAATCTGCTGCTTGCAAACA
AAAAAACCACCGCTACCAGCGGTGGTTTGTTTGCCGGATCAAGAGCTACCAACTCTTTTTCCGAAGGTAA
CTGGCTTCAGCAGAGCGCAGATACCAAATACTGTTCTTCTAGTGTAGCCGTAGTTAGGCCACCACTTCAA
GAACTCTGTAGCACCGCCTACATACCTCGCTCTGCTAATCCTGTTACCAGTGGCTGCTGCCAGTGGCGAT
AAGTCGTGTCTTACCGGGTTGGACTCAAGACGATAGTTACCGGATAAGGCGCAGCGGTCGGGCTGAACGG
GGGGTTCGTGCACACAGCCCAGCTTGGAGCGAACGACCTACACCGAACTGAGATACCTACAGCGTGAGCT
ATGAGAAAGCGCCACGCTTCCCGAAGGGAGAAAGGCGGACAGGTATCCGGTAAGCGGCAGGGTCGGAACA
GGAGAGCGCACGAGGGAGCTTCCAGGGGGAAACGCCTGGTATCTTTATAGTCCTGTCGGGTTTCGCCACC
TCTGACTTGAGCGTCGATTTTTGTGATGCTCGTCAGGGGGGCGGAGCCTATGGAAAAACGCCAGCAACGC
GGCCTTTTTACGGTTCCTGGCCTTTTGCTGGCCTTTTGCTCACATGTTCTTTCCTGCGTTATCCCCTGAT
TCTGTGGATAACCGTATTACCGCCTTTGAGTGAGCTGATACCGCTCGCCGCAGCCGAACGACCGAGCGCA
GCGAGTCAGTGAGCGAGGAAGCGGAAGAGCGCCCAATACGCAAACCGCCTCTCCCCGCGCGTTGGCCGAT
TCATTAATGCAGCTGGCACGACAGGTTTCCCGACTGGAAAGCGGGCAGTGAGCGCAACGCAATTAATGTG
AGTTAGCTCACTCATTAGGCACCCCAGGCTTTACACTTTATGCTTCCGGCTCGTATGTTGTGTGGAATTG
TGAGCGGATAACAATTTCACACAGGAAACAGCTATGACCATGATTACGCCAAGCGCGCAATTAACCCTCA
CTAAAGGGAACAAAAGCTGGAGCTGCAAGCTTAATGTAGTCTTATGCAATACTCTTGTAGTCTTGCAACA
TGGTAACGATGAGTTAGCAACATGCCTTACAAGGAGAGAAAAAGCACCGTGCATGCCGATTGGTGGAAGT
AAGGTGGTACGATCGTGCCTTATTAGGAAGGCAACAGACGGGTCTGACATGGATTGGACGAACCACTGAA
TTGCCGCATTGCAGAGATATTGTATTTAAGTGCCTAGCTCGATACATAAACGGGTCTCTCTGGTTAGACC
AGATCTGAGCCTGGGAGCTCTCTGGCTAACTAGGGAACCCACTGCTTAAGCCTCAATAAAGCTTGCCTTG
AGTGCTTCAAGTAGTGTGTGCCCGTCTGTTGTGTGACTCTGGTAACTAGAGATCCCTCAGACCCTTTTAG
TCAGTGTGGAAAATCTCTAGCAGTGGCGCCCGAACAGGGACTTGAAAGCGAAAGGGAAACCAGAGGAGCT
CTCTCGACGCAGGACTCGGCTTGCTGAAGCGCGCACGGCAAGAGGCGAGGGGCGGCGACTGGTGAGTACG
CCAAAAATTTTGACTAGCGGAGGCTAGAAGGAGAGAGATGGGTGCGAGAGCGTCAGTATTAAGCGGGGGA
GAATTAGATCGCGATGGGAAAAAATTCGGTTAAGGCCAGGGGGAAAGAAAAAATATAAATTAAAACATAT
AGTATGGGCAAGCAGGGAGCTAGAACGATTCGCAGTTAATCCTGGCCTGTTAGAAACATCAGAAGGCTGT
AGACAAATACTGGGACAGCTACAACCATCCCTTCAGACAGGATCAGAAGAACTTAGATCATTATATAATA
CAGTAGCAACCCTCTATTGTGTGCATCAAAGGATAGAGATAAAAGACACCAAGGAAGCTTTAGACAAGAT
AGAGGAAGAGCAAAACAAAAGTAAGACCACCGCACAGCAAGCGGCCGCTGATCTTCAGACCTGGAGGAGG
AGATATGAGGGACAATTGGAGAAGTGAATTATATAAATATAAAGTAGTAAAAATTGAACCATTAGGAGTA
GCACCCACCAAGGCAAAGAGAAGAGTGGTGCAGAGAGAAAAAAGAGCAGTGGGAATAGGAGCTTTGTTCC
TTGGGTTCTTGGGAGCAGCAGGAAGCACTATGGGCGCAGCGTCAATGACGCTGACGGTACAGGCCAGACA
ATTATTGTCTGGTATAGTGCAGCAGCAGAACAATTTGCTGAGGGCTATTGAGGCGCAACAGCATCTGTTG
CAACTCACAGTCTGGGGCATCAAGCAGCTCCAGGCAAGAATCCTGGCTGTGGAAAGATACCTAAAGGATC
AACAGCTCCTGGGGATTTGGGGTTGCTCTGGAAAACTCATTTGCACCACTGCTGTGCCTTGGAATGCTAG
TTGGAGTAATAAATCTCTGGAACAGATTTGGAATCACACGACCTGGATGGAGTGGGACAGAGAAATTAAC
AATTACACAAGCTTAATACACTCCTTAATTGAAGAATCGCAAAACCAGCAAGAAAAGAATGAACAAGAAT
TATTGGAATTAGATAAATGGGCAAGTTTGTGGAATTGGTTTAACATAACAAATTGGCTGTGGTATATAAA
ATTATTCATAATGATAGTAGGAGGCTTGGTAGGTTTAAGAATAGTTTTTGCTGTACTTTCTATAGTGAAT
AGAGTTAGGCAGGGATATTCACCATTATCGTTTCAGACCCACCTCCCAACCCCGAGGGGACCCGACAGGC
CCGAAGGAATAGAAGAAGAAGGTGGAGAGAGAGACAGAGACAGATCCATTCGATTAGTGAACGGATCTCG
ACGGTATCGATCACGAGACTAGCCTCGAGCGGCCGCCCCCTTCACCGAGGGCCTATTTCCCATGATTCCT
TCATATTTGCATATACGATACAAGGCTGTTAGAGAGATAATTGGAATTAATTTGACTGTAAACACAAAGA
TATTAGTACAAAATACGTGACGTAGAAAGTAATAATTTCTTGGGTAGTTTGCAGTTTTAAAATTATGTTT
TAAAATGGACTATCATATGCTTACCGTAACTTGAAAGTATTTCGATTTCTTGGCTTTATATATCTTGTGG
AAAGGACGAAACACCGGTCCTAAGGTTAAGTCGCCCTCGCTCGAGCGAGGGCGACTTAACCTTAGGTTTT
TGAATTCTCGACCTCGAGACAAATGGCAGTATTCATCCACAATTTTAAAAGAAAAGGGGGGATTGGGGGG
TACAGTGCAGGGGAAAGAATAGTAGACATAATAGCAACAGACATACAAACTAAAGAATTACAAAAACAAA
TTACAAAAATTCAAAATTTTCGGGTTTATTACAGGGACAGCAGAGATCCACTTTGGCCGCGGCTCGAGGG
GGTTGGGGTTGCGCCTTTTCCAAGGCAGCCCTGGGTTTGCGCAGGGACGCGGCTGCTCTGGGCGTGGTTC
CGGGAAACGCAGCGGCGCCGACCCTGGGTCTCGCACATTCTTCACGTCCGTTCGCAGCGTCACCCGGATC
TTCGCCGCTACCCTTGTGGGCCCCCCGGCGACGCTTCCTGCTCCGCCCCTAAGTCGGGAAGGTTCCTTGC
GGTTCGCGGCGTGCCGGACGTGACAAACGGAAGCCGCACGTCTCACTAGTACCCTCGCAGACGGACAGCG
CCAGGGAGCAATGGCAGCGCGCCGACCGCGATGGGCTGTGGCCAATAGCGGCTGCTCAGCAGGGCGCGCC
GAGAGCAGCGGC
