>Addgene plasmid #1864 | scramble shRNA | addgene partial sequence | sequence record 56094 | LKO1_5 5'-GACTATCATATGCTTACCGT-3'
CTTGGCTTTATATATCTTGTGGAAAGGACGAAACACCGGTCCTAAGGTTAAGTCGCCCTCGCTCGAGCGA
GGGCGACTTAACCTTAGGTTTTTGAATTCTCGACCTCGAGACAAATGGCAGTATTCATCCACAATTTTAA
AAGAAAAGGGGGGATTGGGGGGTACAGTGCAGGGGAAAGAATAGTAGACATAATAGCAACAGACATACAA
ACTAAAGAATTACAAAAACAAATTACAAAAATTCAAAATTTTCGGGTTTATTACAGGGACAGCAGAGATC
CACTTTGGCCGCGGCTCGAGGGGGTTGGGGTTGCGCCTTTTCCAAGGCAGCCCTGGGTTTGCGCAGGGAC
GCGGCTGCTCTGGGCGTGGTTCCGGGAAACGCAGCGGCGCCGACCCTGGGTCTCGCACATTCTTCACGTC
CGTTCGCAGCGTCACCCGGATCTTCGCCGCTACCCTTGTGGGCCCCCCGGCGACGCTTCCTGCTCCGCCC
CTAAGTCGGGAAGGTTCCTTGCGGTTCGCGGCGTGCCGGACGTGACAAACGGAAGCCGCACGTCTCACTA
GTACCCTCGCAGACGGACAGCGCCAGGGAGCAATGGCAGCGCGCCGACCGCGATGGGCTGTGGCCAATAG
CGGCTGCTCAGCAGGGCGCGCCGAGAGCAGCGGCCGGGAAGGGGCGGTGCGGGAGGCGGGGTGTGGGGCG
GTAGTGTGGGCCCTGTTCCTGCCCGCGCGGTGTTCCGCATTCTGCAAGCCTCCGGAGCGCACGTCGGCAG
TCGGCTCCCTCGTTGACCGAATCACCGACCTCTCTCCCCAGGGGGATCCACCGGAGCTTACCATGACCGA
GTACAAGCCCACGGTGCGCCTCGCCACCCGCGACGACGTCCCCA
