>Addgene plasmid #1864 | scramble shRNA | addgene partial sequence | sequence record 158549 | hU6-F 5'-GAGGGCCTATTTCCCATGATT-3'
GCTGTTAGAGAGATAATTGGAATTAATTTGACTGTAAACACAAAGATATTAGTACAAAATACGTGACGTA
GAAAGTAATAATTTCTTGGGTAGTTTGCAGTTTTAAAATTATGTTTTAAAATGGACTATCATATGCTTAC
CGTAACTTGAAAGTATTTCGATTTCTTGGCTTTATATATCTTGTGGAAAGGACGAAACACCGGTCCTAAG
GTTAAGTCGCCCTCGCTCGAGCGAGGGCGACTTAACCTTAGGTTTTTGAATTCTCGACCTCGAGACAAAT
GGCAGTATTCATCCACAATTTTAAAAGAAAAGGGGGGATTGGGGGGTACAGTGCAGGGGAAAGAATAGTA
GACATAATAGCAACAGACATACAAACTAAAGAATTACAAAAACAAATTACAAAAATTCAAAATTTTCGGG
TTTATTACAGGGACAGCAGAGATCCACTTTGGCCGCGGCTCGAGGGGGTTGGGGTTGCGCCTTTTCCAAG
GCAGCCCTGGGTTTGCGCAGGGACGCGGCTGCTCTGGGCGTGGTTCCGGGAAACGCAGCGGCGCCGACCC
TGGGTCTCGCACATTCTTCACGTCCGTTCGCAGCGTCACCCGGATCTTCGCCGCTACCCTTGTGGGCCCC
CCGGCGACGCTTCCTGCTCCGCCCCTAAGTCGGGAAGGTTCCTTGCGGTTCGCGGCGTGCCGGACGTGAC
AAACGGAAGCCGCACGTCTCACTAGTACCCTCGCAGACGGACAGCGCCAGGG
